>Addgene plasmid #186525 | Tubulin-mhYFP | addgene full sequence | sequence record 368214 | Addgene NGS Result
GCATTATGCCCAGTACATGACCTTATGGGACTTTCCTACTTGGCAGTACATCTACGTATTAGTCATCGCT
ATTACCATGGTGATGCGGTTTTGGCAGTACATCAATGGGCGTGGATAGCGGTTTGACTCACGGGGATTTC
CAAGTCTCCACCCCATTGACGTCAATGGGAGTTTGTTTTGGCACCAAAATCAACGGGACTTTCCAAAATG
TCGTAACAACTCCGCCCCATTGACGCAAATGGGCGGTAGGCGTGTACGGTGGGAGGTCTATATAAGCAGA
GCTGGTTTAGTGAACCGTCAGATCCGCTAGCGCTACCGGTCGCCACCATGGTGAGCAAGGGCGAGGAGCT
GTTCACCGGGGTGGTGCCCATCCTGGTCGAGCTGGACGGCGACGTAAACGGCCACAAGTTCAGCGTCCGC
GGCGAGGGCGAGGGCGATGCCACCAACGGCAAGCTGACCCTGAAGCTCATCTCCACCACCGGCAAGCTGC
CCGTGCCCTGGCCCACCCTCGTGACCACCTTAGGCTACGGCCTGATGGTGTTCGCCCGCTACCCCGACCA
CATGAAGCAGCACGACTTCTTCAAGTCCGCCATGCCCGAAGGCTACGTCCAGGAGCGCACCATCTCTTTC
GAGGACGACGGTTACTACAAGACCCGCGCCGAGGTGAAGTTCGAGGGCGACACCCTGGTGAACCGCATCG
TGCTGAAGGGCATCGACTTCAAGGAGGACGGCAACATCCTGGGGCACAAGCTGGAGTACAACTTCAACCC
CCACAACGTCTATATCACGGCCGACAAGCAGAAGAACGGCATCAAGGCTAACTTCAAGATCCGCCACAAC
GTTGAGGACGGCGGCGTGCAGCTCGCCGACCACTACCAGCAGAACACCCCCATCGGCGACGGCCCCGTGC
TGATGCCCGACAACCACTACCTGAGCTACCAGTCCAAGCTGAGCAAAGACCCCAACGAGAAGCGCGATCA
CATGGTCCTGAAGGAGAGGGTGACCGCCGCCGGGATTACACATGACATGAACGAGCTGTACAAGTCCGGA
CTCAGATCTCGAGTGCGTGAGTGCATCTCCATCCACGTTGGCCAGGCTGGTGTCCAGATTGGCAATGCCT
GCTGGGAGCTCTACTGCCTGGAACACGGCATCCAGCCCGATGGCCAGATGCCAAGTGACAAGACCATTGG
GGGAGGAGATGACTCCTTCAACACCTTCTTCAGTGAGACGGGCGCTGGCAAGCACGTGCCCCGGGCTGTG
TTTGTAGACTTGGAACCCACAGTCATTGATGAAGTTCGCACTGGCACCTACCGCCAGCTCTTCCACCCTG
AGCAGCTCATCACAGGCAAGGAAGATGCTGCCAATAACTATGCCCGAGGGCACTACACCATTGGCAAGGA
GATCATTGACCTTGTGTTGGACCGAATTCGCAAGCTGGCTGACCAGTGCACCGGTCTTCAGGGCTTCTTG
GTTTTCCACAGCTTTGGTGGGGGAACTGGTTCTGGGTTCACCTCCCTGCTCATGGAACGTCTCTCAGTTG
ATTATGGCAAGAAGTCCAAGCTGGAGTTCTCCATTTACCCAGCACCCCAGGTTTCCACAGCTGTAGTTGA
GCCCTACAACTCCATCCTCACCACCCACACCACCCTGGAGCACTCTGATTGTGCCTTCATGGTAGACAAT
GAGGCCATCTATGACATCTGTCGTAGAAACCTCGATATCGAGCGCCCAACCTACACTAACCTTAACCGCC
TTATTAGCCAGATTGTGTCCTCCATCACTGCTTCCCTGAGATTTGATGGAGCCCTGAATGTTGACCTGAC
AGAATTCCAGACCAACCTGGTGCCCTACCCCCGCATCCACTTCCCTCTGGCCACATATGCCCCTGTCATC
TCTGCTGAGAAAGCCTACCATGAACAGCTTTCTGTAGCAGAGATCACCAATGCTTGCTTTGAGCCAGCCA
ACCAGATGGTGAAATGTGACCCTCGCCATGGTAAATACATGGCTTGCTGCCTGTTGTACCGTGGTGACGT
GGTTCCCAAAGATGTCAATGCTGCCATTGCCACCATCAAAACCAAGCGCAGCATCCAGTTTGTGGATTGG
TGCCCCACTGGCTTCAAGGTTGGCATCAACTACCAGCCTCCCACTGTGGTGCCTGGTGGAGACCTGGCCA
AGGTACAGAGAGCTGTGTGCATGCTGAGCAACACCACAGCCATTGCTGAGGCCTGGGCTCGCCTGGACCA
CAAGTTTGACCTGATGTATGCCAAGCGTGCCTTTGTTCACTGGTACGTGGGTGAGGGGATGGAGGAAGGC
GAGTTTTCAGAGGCCCGTGAAGATATGGCTGCCCTTGAGAAGGATTATGAGGAGGTTGGTGTGGATTCTG
TTGAAGGAGAGGGTGAGGAAGAAGGAGAGGAATACTAAGGATCCACCGGATCTAGATAACTGATCATAAT
CAGCCATACCACATTTGTAGAGGTTTTACTTGCTTTAAAAAACCTCCCACACCTCCCCCTGAACCTGAAA
CATAAAATGAATGCAATTGTTGTTGTTAACTTGTTTATTGCAGCTTATAATGGTTACAAATAAAGCAATA
GCATCACAAATTTCACAAATAAAGCATTTTTTTCACTGCATTCTAGTTGTGGTTTGTCCAAACTCATCAA
TGTATCTTAACGCGTAAATTGTAAGCGTTAATATTTTGTTAAAATTCGCGTTAAATTTTTGTTAAATCAG
CTCATTTTTTAACCAATAGGCCGAAATCGGCAAAATCCCTTATAAATCAAAAGAATAGACCGAGATAGGG
T
[37 nt withheld, positions 2802-2838]
AAAGAACGTGGACTCCAACGTCAAAGG
[49 nt withheld, positions 2866-2914]
T
[91 nt withheld, positions 2916-3006]
G
[124 nt withheld, positions 3008-3131]
CAGGTGGCACTTTTCGGGGAAATGTGCGCGGAACCCCTATTTGTTTATTTTTCTAAATACATTCAAATAT
GTATCCGCTCATGAGACAATAACCCTGATAAATGCTTCAATAATATTGAAAAAGGAAGAGTCCTGAGGCG
GAAAGAACCAGCTGTGGAATGTGTGTCAGTTAGGGTGTGGAAAGTCCCCAGGCTCCCCAGCAGGCAGAAG
TATGCAAAGCATGCATCTCAATTAGTCAGCAACCAGGTGTGGAAAGTCCCCAGGCTCCCCAGCAGGCAGA
AGTATGCAAAGCATGCATCTCAATTAGTCAGCAACCATAGTCCCGCCCCTAACTCCGCCCATCCCGCCCC
TAACTCCGCCCAGTTCCGCCCATTCTCCGCCCCATGGCTGACTAATTTTTTTTATTTATGCAGAGGCCGA
GGCCGCCTCGGCCTCTGAGCTATTCCAGAAGTAGTGAGGAGGCTTTTTTGGAGGCCTAGGCTTTTGCAAA
GATCGATCAAGAGACAGGATGAGGATCGTTTCGCATGATTGAACAAGATGGATTGCACGCAGGTTCTCCG
GCCGCTTGGGTGGAGAGGCTATTCGGCTATGACTGGGCACAACAGACAATCGGCTGCTCTGATGCCGCCG
TGTTCCGGCTGTCAGCGCAGGGGCGCCCGGTTCTTTTTGTCAAGACCGACCTGTCCGGTGCCCTGAATGA
ACTGCAAGACGAGGCAGCGCGGCTATCGTGGCTGGCCACGACGGGCGTTCCTTGCGCAGCTGTGCTCGAC
GTTGTCACTGAAGCGGGAAGGGACTGGCTGCTATTGGGCGAAGTGCCGGGGCAGGATCTCCTGTCATCTC
ACCTTGCTCCTGCCGAGAAAGTATCCATCATGGCTGATGCAATGCGGCGGCTGCATACGCTTGATCCGGC
TACCTGCCCATTCGACCACCAAGCGAAACATCGCATCGAGCGAGCACGTACTCGGATGGAAGCCGGTCTT
GTCGATCAGGATGATCTGGACGAAGAGCATCAGGGGCTCGCGCCAGCCGAACTGTTCGCCAGGCTCAAGG
CGAGCATGCCCGACGGCGAGGATCTCGTCGTGACCCATGGCGATGCCTGCTTGCCGAATATCATGGTGGA
AAATGGCCGCTTTTCTGGATTCATCGACTGTGGCCGGCTGGGTGTGGCGGACCGCTATCAGGACATAGCG
TTGGCTACCCGTGATATTGCTGAAGAGCTTGGCGGCGAATGGGCTGACCGCTTCCTCGTGCTTTACGGTA
TCGCCGCTCCCGATTCGCAGCGCATCGCCTTCTATCGCCTTCTTGACGAGTTCTTCTGAGCGGGACTCTG
GGGTTCGAAATGACCGACCAAGCGACGCCCAACCTGCCATCACGAGATTTCGATTCCACCGCCGCCTTCT
ATGAAAGGTTGGGCTTCGGAATCGTTTTCCGGGACGCCGGCTGGATGATCCTCCAGCGCGGGGATCTCAT
GCTGGAGTTCTTCGCCCACCCTAGGGGGAGGCTAACTGAAACACGGAAGGAGACAATACCGGAAGGAACC
CGCGCTATGACGGCAATAAAAAGACAGAATAAAACGCACGGTGTTGGGTCGTTTGTTCATAAACGCGGGG
TTCGGTCCCAGGGCTGGCACTCTGTCGATACCCCACCGAGACCCCATTGGGGCCAATACGCCCGCGTTTC
TTCCTTTTCCCCACCCCACCCCCCAAGTTCGGGTGAAGGCCCAGGGCTCGCAGCCAACGTCGGGGCGGCA
GGCCCTGCCATAGCCTCAGGTTACTCATATATACTTTAGATTGATTTAAAACTTCATTTTTAATTTAAAA
GGATCTAGGTGAAGATCCTTTTTGATAATCTCATGACCAAAATCCCTTAACGTGAGTTTTCGTTCCACTG
AGCGTCAGACCCCGTAGAAAAGATCAAAGGATCTTCTTGAGATCCTTTTTTTCTGCGCGTAATCTGCTGC
TTGCAAACAAAAAAACCACCGCTACCAGCGGTGGTTTGTTTGCCGGATCAAGAGCTACCAACTCTTTTTC
CGAAGGTAACTGGCTTCAGCAGAGCGCAGATACCAAATACTGTTCTTCTAGTGTAGCCGTAGTTAGGCCA
CCACTTCAAGAACTCTGTAGCACCGCCTACATACCTCGCTCTGCTAATCCTGTTACCAGTGGCTGCTGCC
AGTGGCGATAAGTCGTGTCTTACCGGGTTGGACTCAAGACGATAGTTACCGGATAAGGCGCAGCGGTCGG
GCTGAACGGGGGGTTCGTGCACACAGCCCAGCTTGGAGCGAACGACCTACACCGAACTGAGATACCTACA
GCGTGAGCTATGAGAAAGCGCCACGCTTCCCGAAGGGAGAAAGGCGGACAGGTATCCGGTAAGCGGCAGG
GTCGGAACAGGAGAGCGCACGAGGGAGCTTCCAGGGGGAAACGCCTGGTATCTTTATAGTCCTGTCGGGT
TTCGCCACCTCTGACTTGAGCGTCGATTTTTGTGATGCTCGTCAGGGGGGCGGAGCCTATGGAAAAACGC
CAGCAACGCGGCCTTTTTACGGTTCCTGGCCTTTTGCTGGCCTTTTGCTCACATGTTCTTTCCTGCGTTA
TCCCCTGATTCTGTGGATAACCGTATTACCGCCATGCATTAGTTATTAATAGTAATCAATTACGGGGTCA
TTAGTTCATAGCCCATATATGGAGTTCCGCGTTACATAACTTACGGTAAATGGCCCGCCTGGCTGACCGC
CCAACGACCCCCGCCCATTGACGTCAATAATGACGTATGTTCCCATAGTAACGCCAATAGGGACTTTCCA
TTGACGTCAATGGGTGGAGTATTTACGGTAAACTGCCCACTTGGCAGTACATCAAGTGTATCATATGCCA
AGTACGCCCCCTATTGACGTCAATGACGGTAAATGGCCCGCCTG
Features (pLannotate 1.2.2; 15 found; start..end, strand, type, name):
     80..283     +  promoter       CMV promoter: human cytomegalovirus (CMV) immediate early promoter
    328..1045    +  CDS            mGreenLantern (fragment): monomeric GFP derivative that displays exceptionally high brightness in cells (Campbell et al., 2020)
   1045..1063    +  misc_feature   MCS (fragment): multiple cloning site
   1066..2415    +  CDS            TBA1B_BOVIN: Experimental evidence at protein level: Swiss-Prot protein existence level 1. Tubulin is the major constituent of microtubules. It binds two moles of GTP, one at an exchangeable site on the beta chain and one at a non-exchangeable site on the alpha chain. From Bos taurus (Bovine).
   2441..2525    +  CDS            large T antigen (fragment): large T antigen from SV40 (simian virus 40)
   2548..2669    +  polyA_signal   SV40 poly(A) signal: SV40 polyadenylation signal
   2703..3131    -  rep_origin     f1 ori (sequence partly withheld): f1 bacteriophage origin of replication; arrow indicates direction of (+) strand synthesis
   3158..3262    +  promoter       AmpR promoter: bla
   3264..3621    +  promoter       SV40 promoter: SV40 enhancer and early promoter
   3656..4450    +  CDS            NeoR/KanR: aminoglycoside phosphotransferase from Tn5; aph(3')-II (or nptII); confers resistance to neomycin, kanamycin, and G418 (Geneticin®)
   4471..4623    +  CDS            ble (fragment): BLE_KLEPN - Experimental evidence at protein level: Swiss-Prot protein existence level 1. Binding protein with a strong affinity to the bleomycin family of antibiotics. Binds to CL990; an antimitotic-antibiotic compound. From Klebsiella pneumoniae.
   4682..4729    +  polyA_signal   HSV TK poly(A) signal: herpes simplex virus thymidine kinase polyadenylation signal (Cole and Stacy, 1985)
   4820..4836    -  polyA_signal   bGH poly(A) signal (fragment): bovine growth hormone polyadenylation signal
   5058..5646    +  rep_origin     ori: high-copy-number ColE1/pMB1/pBR322/pUC origin of replication
   5821..79      +  enhancer       CMV enhancer (across the origin): human cytomegalovirus immediate early enhancer
