[The description below was written by a language model from this plasmid's Addgene catalogue record and pLannotate feature annotations shown in this document.]
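Description:
Tubulin-mhYFP is a 6,045 nt mammalian expression plasmid that produces monomeric hyperfolder YFP (mhYFP) fused to alpha-tubulin, so that the fluorescent protein is incorporated into microtubules. The record gives no backbone name. The feature layout shows a high-copy ColE1/pUC-type origin for propagation in E. coli, an f1 origin, and a single Tn5 NeoR/KanR gene placed behind tandem bacterial (AmpR) and SV40 early promoters and terminated by the HSV TK polyadenylation signal. This dual-promoter arrangement lets the same marker confer kanamycin resistance in bacteria and G418 resistance in transfected mammalian cells. Short hits to ble, bGH poly(A) and SV40 large T antigen are annotated only as fragments and are probably residual backbone sequence rather than functional elements.

The expression cassette is driven by the CMV immediate early enhancer and promoter. It begins with the 717 bp synthetic mhYFP coding sequence, described as hfYFP carrying the S147P, L195M and V206K substitutions. The automated annotation labels this region as an mGreenLantern fragment, which presumably reflects sequence similarity to that protein rather than its actual identity. A short remnant of multiple cloning site acts as a linker to an alpha-tubulin open reading frame, whose best database match is bovine tubulin alpha-1B; the catalogue entry does not state the tubulin species. Tubulin therefore sits at the C terminus of the fluorescent protein, and the transcript ends at an SV40 polyadenylation signal. The fluorescent protein is flanked by retained BshTI and XhoI sites, so it could be exchanged for another. The stated purpose is localization of mhYFP to tubulin, in work on chemically stable fluorescent proteins for advanced microscopy.
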