Addgene plasmid #186525: Tubulin-mhYFP
Purpose: Localization of monomeric hyperfolder YFP fluorescent protein to tubulin
Depositing lab: Gregory Petsko. Depositing organization: Cornell University. Publication: Chemically stable fluorescent proteins for advanced microscopy. Campbell BC, Paez-Segala MG, Looger LL, Petsko GA, Liu CF. Nat Methods. 2022 Nov 7. pii: 10.1038/s41592-022-01660-7. doi: 10.1038/s41592-022-01660-7. PubMed 36344833.
Backbone
  Vector backbone: n/a
  Vector type: Mammalian Expression
  Selectable markers: Neomycin (select with G418)
Growth in bacteria
  Bacterial resistance: Kanamycin, 50 μg/mL
  Growth temperature: 37°C
  Growth strain: DH5alpha
  Copy number: High Copy
Gene/Insert
  Gene/Insert name: Monomeric hyperfolder YFP (alt name: mhYFP)
  Species: Synthetic
  Insert size (bp): 717
  Mutation: hfYFP-S147P/L195M/V206K
  Promoter: CMV
  Tag / fusion protein: Tubulin (C terminal on insert)
  Cloning method: Restriction Enzyme; 5′ cloning site BshTI (not destroyed); 3′ cloning site XhoI (not destroyed)
  Sequencing primers: 5′ CMV Forward (CGCAAATGGGCGGTAGGCGTG); 3′ GACATGGACGAGCTGTACAAG
Terms and licenses: Academic/Nonprofit Terms; Industry Terms: Not Available to Industry
How to cite: Tubulin-mhYFP was a gift from Gregory Petsko (Addgene plasmid # 186525 ; http://n2t.net/addgene:186525 ; RRID:Addgene_186525)
